>Addgene plasmid #55773 | BglB in pET29b(+) | depositor full sequence | sequence record 86504 | BglB in pET29b(+) sequence 6588 bps
GCACCACCACCACCACCACTGAGATCCGGCTGCTAACAAAGCCCGAAAGGAAGCTGAGTTGGCTGCTGCC
ACCGCTGAGCAATAACTAGCATAACCCCTTGGGGCCTCTAAACGGGTCTTGAGGGGTTTTTTGCTGAAAG
GAGGAACTATATCCGGATTGGCGAATGGG
[124 nt withheld, positions 170-293]
C
[91 nt withheld, positions 295-385]
A
[49 nt withheld, positions 387-435]
CCTTTGACGTTGGAGTCCACGTTCTTT
[37 nt withheld, positions 463-499]
ACCCTATCTCGGTCTATTCTTTTGATTTATAAGGGATTTTGCCGATTTCGGCCTATTGGTTAAAAAATGA
GCTGATTTAACAAAAATTTAACGCGAATTTTAACAAAATATTAACGTTTACAATTTCAGGTGGCACTTTT
CGGGGAAATGTGCGCGGAACCCCTATTTGTTTATTTTTCTAAATACATTCAAATATGTATCCGCTCATGA
ATTAATTCTTAGAAAAACTCATCGAGCATCAAATGAAACTGCAATTTATTCATATCAGGATTATCAATAC
CATATTTTTGAAAAAGCCGTTTCTGTAATGAAGGAGAAAACTCACCGAGGCAGTTCCATAGGATGGCAAG
ATCCTGGTATCGGTCTGCGATTCCGACTCGTCCAACATCAATACAACCTATTAATTTCCCCTCGTCAAAA
ATAAGGTTATCAAGTGAGAAATCACCATGAGTGACGACTGAATCCGGTGAGAATGGCAAAAGTTTATGCA
TTTCTTTCCAGACTTGTTCAACAGGCCAGCCATTACGCTCGTCATCAAAATCACTCGCATCAACCAAACC
GTTATTCATTCGTGATTGCGCCTGAGCGAGACGAAATACGCGATCGCTGTTAAAAGGACAATTACAAACA
GGAATCGAATGCAACCGGCGCAGGAACACTGCCAGCGCATCAACAATATTTTCACCTGAATCAGGATATT
CTTCTAATACCTGGAATGCTGTTTTCCCGGGGATCGCAGTGGTGAGTAACCATGCATCATCAGGAGTACG
GATAAAATGCTTGATGGTCGGAAGAGGCATAAATTCCGTCAGCCAGTTTAGTCTGACCATCTCATCTGTA
ACATCATTGGCAACGCTACCTTTGCCATGTTTCAGAAACAACTCTGGCGCATCGGGCTTCCCATACAATC
GATAGATTGTCGCACCTGATTGCCCGACATTATCGCGAGCCCATTTATACCCATATAAATCAGCATCCAT
GTTGGAATTTAATCGCGGCCTAGAGCAAGACGTTTCCCGTTGAATATGGCTCATAACACCCCTTGTATTA
CTGTTTATGTAAGCAGACAGTTTTATTGTTCATGACCAAAATCCCTTAACGTGAGTTTTCGTTCCACTGA
GCGTCAGACCCCGTAGAAAAGATCAAAGGATCTTCTTGAGATCCTTTTTTTCTGCGCGTAATCTGCTGCT
TGCAAACAAAAAAACCACCGCTACCAGCGGTGGTTTGTTTGCCGGATCAAGAGCTACCAACTCTTTTTCC
GAAGGTAACTGGCTTCAGCAGAGCGCAGATACCAAATACTGTCCTTCTAGTGTAGCCGTAGTTAGGCCAC
CACTTCAAGAACTCTGTAGCACCGCCTACATACCTCGCTCTGCTAATCCTGTTACCAGTGGCTGCTGCCA
GTGGCGATAAGTCGTGTCTTACCGGGTTGGACTCAAGACGATAGTTACCGGATAAGGCGCAGCGGTCGGG
CTGAACGGGGGGTTCGTGCACACAGCCCAGCTTGGAGCGAACGACCTACACCGAACTGAGATACCTACAG
CGTGAGCTATGAGAAAGCGCCACGCTTCCCGAAGGGAGAAAGGCGGACAGGTATCCGGTAAGCGGCAGGG
TCGGAACAGGAGAGCGCACGAGGGAGCTTCCAGGGGGAAACGCCTGGTATCTTTATAGTCCTGTCGGGTT
TCGCCACCTCTGACTTGAGCGTCGATTTTTGTGATGCTCGTCAGGGGGGCGGAGCCTATGGAAAAACGCC
AGCAACGCGGCCTTTTTACGGTTCCTGGCCTTTTGCTGGCCTTTTGCTCACATGTTCTTTCCTGCGTTAT
CCCCTGATTCTGTGGATAACCGTATTACCGCCTTTGAGTGAGCTGATACCGCTCGCCGCAGCCGAACGAC
CGAGCGCAGCGAGTCAGTGAGCGAGGAAGCGGAAGAGCGCCTGATGCGGTATTTTCTCCTTACGCATCTG
TGCGGTATTTCACACCGCATATATGGTGCACTCTCAGTACAATCTGCTCTGATGCCGCATAGTTAAGCCA
GTATACACTCCGCTATCGCTACGTGACTGGGTCATGGCTGCGCCCCGACACCCGCCAACACCCGCTGACG
CGCCCTGACGGGCTTGTCTGCTCCCGGCATCCGCTTACAGACAAGCTGTGACCGTCTCCGGGAGCTGCAT
GTGTCAGAGGTTTTCACCGTCATCACCGAAACGCGCGAGGCAGCTGCGGTAAAGCTCATCAGCGTGGTCG
TGAAGCGATTCACAGATGTCTGCCTGTTCATCCGCGTCCAGCTCGTTGAGTTTCTCCAGAAGCGTTAATG
TCTGGCTTCTGATAAAGCGGGCCATGTTAAGGGCGGTTTTTTCCTGTTTGGTCACTGATGCCTCCGTGTA
AGGGGGATTTCTGTTCATGGGGGTAATGATACCGATGAAACGAGAGAGGATGCTCACGATACGGGTTACT
GATGATGAACATGCCCGGTTACTGGAACGTTGTGAGGGTAAACAACTGGCGGTATGGATGCGGCGGGACC
AGAGAAAAATCACTCAGGGTCAATGCCAGCGCTTCGTTAATACAGATGTAGGTGTTCCACAGGGTAGCCA
GCAGCATCCTGCGATGCAGATCCGGAACATAATGGTGCAGGGCGCTGACTTCCGCGTTTCCAGACTTTAC
GAAACACGGAAACCGAAGACCATTCATGTTGTTGCTCAGGTCGCAGACGTTTTGCAGCAGCAGTCGCTTC
ACGTTCGCTCGCGTATCGGTGATTCATTCTGCTAACCAGTAAGGCAACCCCGCCAGCCTAGCCGGGTCCT
CAACGACAGGAGCACGATCATGCGCACCCGTGGGGCCGCCATGCCGGCGATAATGGCCTGCTTCTCGCCG
AAACGTTTGGTGGCGGGACCAGTGACGAAGGCTTGAGCGAGGGCGTGCAAGATTCCGAATACCGCAAGCG
ACAGGCCGATCATCGTCGCGCTCCAGCGAAAGCGGTCCTCGCCGAAAATGACCCAGAGCGCTGCCGGCAC
CTGTCCTACGAGTTGCATGATAAAGAAGACAGTCATAAGTGCGGCGACGATAGTCATGCCCCGCGCCCAC
CGGAAGGAGCTGACTGGGTTGAAGGCTCTCAAGGGCATCGGTCGAGATCCCGGTGCCTAATGAGTGAGCT
AACTTACATTAATTGCGTTGCGCTCACTGCCCGCTTTCCAGTCGGGAAACCTGTCGTGCCAGCTGCATTA
ATGAATCGGCCAACGCGCGGGGAGAGGCGGTTTGCGTATTGGGCGCCAGGGTGGTTTTTCTTTTCACCAG
TGAGACGGGCAACAGCTGATTGCCCTTCACCGCCTGGCCCTGAGAGAGTTGCAGCAAGCGGTCCACGCTG
GTTTGCCCCAGCAGGCGAAAATCCTGTTTGATGGTGGTTAACGGCGGGATATAACATGAGCTGTCTTCGG
TATCGTCGTATCCCACTACCGAGATGTCCGCACCAACGCGCAGCCCGGACTCGGTAATGGCGCGCATTGC
GCCCAGCGCCATCTGATCGTTGGCAACCAGCATCGCAGTGGGAACGATGCCCTCATTCAGCATTTGCATG
GTTTGTTGAAAACCGGACATGGCACTCCAGTCGCCTTCCCGTTCCGCTATCGGCTGAATTTGATTGCGAG
TGAGATATTTATGCCAGCCAGCCAGACGCAGACGCGCCGAGACAGAACTTAATGGGCCCGCTAACAGCGC
GATTTGCTGGTGACCCAATGCGACCAGATGCTCCACGCCCAGTCGCGTACCGTCTTCATGGGAGAAAATA
ATACTGTTGATGGGTGTCTGGTCAGAGACATCAAGAAATAACGCCGGAACATTAGTGCAGGCAGCTTCCA
CAGCAATGGCATCCTGGTCATCCAGCGGATAGTTAATGATCAGCCCACTGACGCGTTGCGCGAGAAGATT
GTGCACCGCCGCTTTACAGGCTTCGACGCCGCTTCGTTCTACCATCGACACCACCACGCTGGCACCCAGT
TGATCGGCGCGAGATTTAATCGCCGCGACAATTTGCGACGGCGCGTGCAGGGCCAGACTGGAGGTGGCAA
CGCCAATCAGCAACGACTGTTTGCCCGCCAGTTGTTGTGCCACGCGGTTGGGAATGTAATTCAGCTCCGC
CATCGCCGCTTCCACTTTTTCCCGCGTTTTCGCAGAAACGTGGCTGGCCTGGTTCACCACGCGGGAAACG
GTCTGATAAGAGACACCGGCATACTCTGCGACATCGTATAACGTTACTGGTTTCACATTCACCACCCTGA
ATTGACTCTCTTCCGGGCGCTATCATGCCATACCGCGAAAGGTTTTGCGCCATTCGATGGTGTCCGGGAT
CTCGACGCTCTCCCTTATGCGACTCCTGCATTAGGAAGCAGCCCAGTAGTAGGTTGAGGCCGTTGAGCAC
CGCCGCCGCAAGGAATGGTGCATGCAAGGAGATGGCGCCCAACAGTCCCCCGGCCACGGGGCCTGCCACC
ATACCCACGCCGAAACAAGCGCTCATGAGCCCGAAGTGGCGAGCCCGATCTTCCCCATCGGTGATGTCGG
CGATATAGGCGCCAGCAACCGCACCTGTGGCGCCGGTGATGCCGGCCACGATGCGTCCGGCGTAGAGGAT
CGAGATCGATCTCGATCCCGCGAAATTAATACGACTCACTATAGGGGAATTGTGAGCGGATAACAATTCC
CCTCTAGAAATAATTTTGTTTAACTTTAAGAAGGAGATATACATATGAGCGAGAACACCTTTATCTTTCC
GGCAACCTTTATGTGGGGCACCAGCACCAGCAGCTATCAGATTGAAGGTGGCACCGATGAAGGTGGTCGT
ACCCCGAGCATTTGGGATACCTTTTGTCAGATTCCGGGTAAAGTTATTGGTGGTGATTGTGGTGATGTTG
CCTGTGATCATTTTCACCACTTTAAAGAAGATGTGCAGCTGATGAAACAGCTGGGTTTTCTGCATTATCG
TTTTAGCGTTGCATGGCCTCGTATTATGCCTGCAGCAGGTATTATCAATGAAGAGGGTCTGCTGTTTTAT
GAGCATCTGCTGGATGAAATTGAACTGGCAGGTCTGATTCCGATGCTGACCCTGTATCATTGGGATCTGC
CGCAGTGGATTGAAGATGAAGGCGGTTGGACCCAGCGTGAAACCATTCAGCATTTCAAAACCTATGCCAG
CGTTATCATGGATCGTTTTGGTGAACGTATTAATTGGTGGAACACCATCAATGAACCGTATTGTGCAAGC
ATTCTGGGTTATGGCACCGGTGAACATGCACCGGGTCATGAAAATTGGCGTGAAGCATTTACCGCAGCAC
ATCATATTCTGATGTGTCATGGTATTGCAAGCAACCTGCATAAAGAAAAAGGTCTGACCGGTAAAATTGG
CATTACCCTGAATATGGAACATGTTGATGCAGCAAGCGAACGTCCGGAAGATGTTGCCGCAGCAATTCGT
CGTGATGGTTTTATCAATCGTTGGTTTGCAGAACCGCTGTTCAATGGTAAATATCCTGAAGATATGGTGG
AATGGTATGGCACCTATCTGAATGGTCTGGATTTTGTTCAGCCTGGTGATATGGAACTGATTCAGCAGCC
AGGTGATTTTCTGGGCATTAACTATTATACCCGTAGCATTATTCGCAGCACCAATGATGCAAGCCTGCTG
CAAGTTGAACAGGTTCACATGGAAGAACCGGTTACCGATATGGGTTGGGAAATTCATCCGGAAAGCTTCT
ATAAACTGCTGACCCGCATTGAAAAAGATTTTAGCAAAGGTCTGCCGATCCTGATTACCGAAAATGGTGC
AGCAATGCGTGATGAACTGGTTAATGGTCAGATCGAAGATACCGGTCGTCATGGTTATATTGAAGAACAT
CTGAAAGCCTGCCACCGCTTTATCGAAGAAGGTGGCCAGCTGAAAGGTTATTTTGTTTGGAGCTTTCTGG
ATAACTTTGAATGGGCATGGGGTTATAGCAAACGTTTTGGTATTGTCCACATCAACTATGAAACCCAAGA
ACGCACCCCGAAACAGAGCGCACTGTGGTTTAAACAAATGATGGCCAAAAATGGTTTCGGCAGCCTCGA
Features (pLannotate 1.2.2; 19 found; start..end, strand, type, name):
      2..19      +  CDS            9xHis (fragment): 9xHis affinity tag
     29..78      +  CDS            SET1 (fragment): solubility-enhancement tag derived from T7 phage gene 10B
     86..133     +  terminator     T7 terminator: transcription terminator for bacteriophage T7 RNA polymerase
    170..625     +  rep_origin     f1 ori (sequence partly withheld): f1 bacteriophage origin of replication; arrow indicates direction of (+) strand synthesis
    652..709     +  promoter       AmpR promoter (fragment): bla
    718..1533    -  CDS            KanR: aminoglycoside phosphotransferase; aph(3')-Ia; confers resistance to kanamycin in bacteria or G418 (Geneticin®) in eukaryotes
   1655..2243    +  rep_origin     ori: high-copy-number ColE1/pMB1/pBR322/pUC origin of replication
   2429..2571    -  misc_feature   bom: basis of mobility region from pBR322
   2673..2864    -  CDS            rop: Rop protein, which maintains plasmids at low copy number; rop
   2881..3261    +  CDS            YPB1_ECOLX: Protein predicted: Swiss-Prot protein existence level 4. From Escherichia coli.
   3333..3624    -  CDS            TcR (fragment): tetracycline efflux protein; tet; confers resistance to tetracycline
   3639..3660    -  protein_bind   CAP binding site: CAP binding activates transcription in the presence of cAMP. E. coli catabolite activator protein
   3673..4755    -  CDS            lacI: lac repressor; lacI; The lac repressor binds to the lac operator to inhibit transcription in E. coli. This inhibition can be relieved by adding lactose or isopropyl-β-D-thiogalactopyranoside (IPTG).
   4756..4833    -  promoter       lacI promoter: lacI
   4841..5120    -  CDS            TcR (fragment): tetracycline efflux protein; tet; confers resistance to tetracycline
   5146..5164    +  promoter       T7 promoter: promoter for bacteriophage T7 RNA polymerase
   5165..5189    +  protein_bind   lac operator: The lac repressor binds to the lac operator to inhibit transcription in E. coli. This inhibition can be relieved by adding lactose or isopropyl-β-D-thiogalactopyranoside (IPTG). lac repressor encoded by lacI
   5204..5226    +  RBS            RBS: efficient ribosome binding site from bacteriophage T7 gene 10 (Olins and Rangwala, 1989)
   5234..6577    +  CDS            bglB: BGLB_PAEPO - Experimental evidence at protein level: Swiss-Prot protein existence level 1. From Paenibacillus polymyxa (Bacillus polymyxa).
