[The description below was written by a language model from this plasmid's Addgene catalogue record and pLannotate feature annotations shown in this document.]
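Description:
BglB in pET29b(+) is a bacterial expression plasmid built on the Novagen pET29b(+) backbone and designed to produce beta-glucosidase B in E. coli. The insert, listed as a synthetic gene of about 1.4 kb, matches the bglB enzyme of Paenibacillus polymyxa in the feature annotation. It was cloned between the NdeI and XhoI sites, both of which remain intact. This placement puts the open reading frame directly downstream of the T7 promoter, lac operator and T7 gene 10 ribosome binding site. It also fuses the frame at its 3′ end to the backbone-encoded His tag, which is followed by the T7 terminator. The catalogue describes the tag as a C-terminal 6xHis, and the annotation's partial "9xHis" hit at the start of the circular map corresponds to it. Because NdeI was the 5′ cloning site, the protein is expected to begin at its own start codon.

Transcription depends on T7 RNA polymerase, so expression requires a host strain that supplies that enzyme. The plasmid-borne lacI gene provides lac repressor, which keeps the T7lac promoter off until induction with IPTG. The plasmid is selected with kanamycin through the aph(3')-Ia gene and replicates from a pBR322-type origin with the associated bom and rop elements, although the catalogue lists it as high copy. An f1 origin is also present. The short tetracycline-resistance and SET1 hits appear to be residual backbone sequence rather than functional elements. The sequence record is 6,588 nt, slightly shorter than the stated total of 6,607 bp. According to the associated publication title, the construct supports kinetic characterisation of glycoside hydrolase mutants, for which it likely provides His-tagged enzyme.
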