Addgene plasmid #55773: BglB in pET29b(+)
Purpose: Expresses beta-glucosidase
Depositing lab: Justin Siegel. Depositing organization: University of California, Davis. Publication: Kinetic Characterization of 100 Glycoside Hydrolase Mutants Enables the Discovery of Structural Features Correlated with Kinetic Constants. Carlin DA, Caster RW, Wang X, Betzenderfer SA, Chen CX, Duong VM, Ryklansky CV, Alpekin A, Beaumont N, Kapoor H, Kim N, Mohabbot H, Pang B, Teel R, Whithaus L, Tagkopoulos I, Siegel JB. PLoS One. 2016 Jan 27;11(1):e0147596. doi: 10.1371/journal.pone.0147596. eCollection 2016. PubMed 26815142.
Backbone
  Vector backbone: pET29b(+)
  Backbone manufacturer: Novagen
  Backbone size w/o insert (bp): 5232
  Total vector size (bp): 6607
  Vector type: Bacterial Expression
Growth in bacteria
  Bacterial resistance: Kanamycin, 50 μg/mL
  Growth temperature: 37°C
  Growth strain: DH10B
  Copy number: High Copy
Gene/Insert
  Gene/Insert name: Beta-glucosidase B
  Species: Synthetic
  Insert size (bp): 1375
  Entrez Gene: bglB (a.k.a. PPM_0898)
  Promoter: T7
  Tag / fusion protein: 6xHis (C terminal on backbone)
  Cloning method: Restriction Enzyme; 5′ cloning site NdeI (not destroyed); 3′ cloning site XhoI (not destroyed)
  Sequencing primers: 5′ T7; 3′ T7term
Terms and licenses: Academic/Nonprofit Terms; Industry Terms: Not Available to Industry
How to cite: BglB in pET29b(+) was a gift from Justin Siegel (Addgene plasmid # 55773 ; http://n2t.net/addgene:55773 ; RRID:Addgene_55773)
