>Addgene plasmid #55773 | BglB in pET29b(+) | addgene partial sequence | sequence record 91978 | pBRrevBam 5'-GGTGATGTCGGCGATATAGG-3'
CCTGTGGCGCCGGTGATGCCGGCCACGATGCGTCCGGCGTAGAGGATCGAGATCGATCTCGATCCCGCGA
AATTAATACGACTCACTATAGGGGAATTGTGAGCGGATAACAATTCCCCTCTAGAAATAATTTTGTTTAA
CTTTAAGAAGGAGATATACATATGAGCGAGAACACCTTTATCTTTCCGGCAACCTTTATGTGGGGCACCA
GCACCAGCAGCTATCAGATTGAAGGTGGCACCGATGAAGGTGGTCGTACCCCGAGCATTTGGGATACCTT
TTGTCAGATTCCGGGTAAAGTTATTGGTGGTGATTGTGGTGATGTTGCCTGTGATCATTTTCACCACTTT
AAAGAAGATGTGCAGCTGATGAAACAGCTGGGTTTTCTGCATTATCGTTTTAGCGTTGCATGGCCTCGTA
TTATGCCTGCAGCAGGTATTATCAATGAAGAGGGTCTGCTGTTTTATGAGCATCTGCTGGATGAAATTGA
ACTGGCAGGTCTGATTCCGATGCTGACCCTGTATCATTGGGATCTGCCGCAGTGGATTGAAGATGAAGGC
GGTTGGACCCAGCGTGAAACCATTCAGCATTTCAAAACCTATGCCAGCGTTATCATGGATCGTTTTGGTG
AACGTATTAATTGGTGGAACACCATCAATGAACCGTATTGTGCAAGCATTCTGGGTTATGGCACCGGTGA
ACATGCACCGGGTCATGAAAATTGGCGTGAAGCATTTACCGCAGCACATCATATTCTGATGTGTCATGGT
ATTGCAAGCAACCTGCATAAAGAAAAAGGTCTGACCGGTAAAATTGGCATTACCCTGAATATGGAACATG
TTGATGCAGCAAGCGAACGTCCGGAAGATGTTGCCGCAGCAATTCGTCGTGATGGTTTTATCAATCGTTG
GTTTGCAGAACCGCTGTTCAATGGTAAATATCCTGAAGATATGGTGGAATGGTATGGCACCTATCTGAAT
GGTCTGGATTTTGTTCAGCCTGG
