>Addgene plasmid #55773 | BglB in pET29b(+) | addgene partial sequence | sequence record 92651 | T7term 5'-GCTAGTTATTGCTCAGCGG-3'
AGCTTCCTTTCGGGCTTTGTTAGCAGCCGGATCTCAGTGGTGGTGGTGGTGGTGCTCGAGGCTGCCGAAA
CCATTTTTGGCCATCATTTGTTTAAACCACAGTGCGCTCTGTTTCGGGGTGCGTTCTTGGGTTTCATAGT
TGATGTGGACAATACCAAAACGTTTGCTATAACCCCATGCCCATTCAAAGTTATCCAGAAAGCTCCAAAC
AAAATAACCTTTCAGCTGGCCACCTTCTTCGATAAAGCGGTGGCAGGCTTTCAGATGTTCTTCAATATAA
CCATGACGACCGGTATCTTCGATCTGACCATTAACCAGTTCATCACGCATTGCTGCACCATTTTCGGTAA
TCAGGATCGGCAGACCTTTGCTAAAATCTTTTTCAATGCGGGTCAGCAGTTTATAGAAGCTTTCCGGATG
AATTTCCCAACCCATATCGGTAACCGGTTCTTCCATGTGAACCTGTTCAACTTGCAGCAGGCTTGCATCA
TTGGTGCTGCGAATAATGCTACGGGTATAATAGTTAATGCCCAGAAAATCACCTGGCTGCTGAATCAGTT
CCATATCACCAGGCTGAACAAAATCCAGACCATTCAGATAGGTGCCATACCATTCCACCATATCTTCAGG
ATATTTACCATTGAACAGCGGTTCTGCAAACCAACGATTGATAAAACCATCACGACGAATTGCTGCGGCA
ACATCTTCCGGACGTTCGCTTGCTGCATCAACATGTTCCATATTCAGGGTAATGCCAATTTTACCGGTCA
GACCTTTTTCTTTATGCAGGTTGCTTGCAATACCATGACACATCAGAATATGATGTGCTGCGGTAAATGC
TTCACGCCAATTTTCATGACCCGGTGCATGTTCACCGGTGCCATAACCCAGAATGCTTGCACAATACGGT
TCATTGATGGTGTTCCACCAATTAATACGTTCACCAAAACGATCCATGATAACGCTGGCATAGGTTT
