>Addgene plasmid #55773 | BglB in pET29b(+) | addgene partial sequence | sequence record 92659 | F1ori-R 5'-AGGGAAGAAAGCGAAAGGAG-3'
CAAGACCCGTTTAGAGGCCCCAAGGGGTTATGCTAGTTATTGCTCAGCGGTGGCAGCAGCCAACTCAGCT
TCCTTTCGGGCTTTGTTAGCAGCCGGATCTCAGTGGTGGTGGTGGTGGTGCTCGAGGCTGCCGAAACCAT
TTTTGGCCATCATTTGTTTAAACCACAGTGCGCTCTGTTTCGGGGTGCGTTCTTGGGTTTCATAGTTGAT
GTGGACAATACCAAAACGTTTGCTATAACCCCATGCCCATTCAAAGTTATCCAGAAAGCTCCAAACAAAA
TAACCTTTCAGCTGGCCACCTTCTTCGATAAAGCGGTGGCAGGCTTTCAGATGTTCTTCAATATAACCAT
GACGACCGGTATCTTCGATCTGACCATTAACCAGTTCATCACGCATTGCTGCACCATTTTCGGTAATCAG
GATCGGCAGACCTTTGCTAAAATCTTTTTCAATGCGGGTCAGCAGTTTATAGAAGCTTTCCGGATGAATT
TCCCAACCCATATCGGTAACCGGTTCTTCCATGTGAACCTGTTCAACTTGCAGCAGGCTTGCATCATTGG
TGCTGCGAATAATGCTACGGGTATAATAGTTAATGCCCAGAAAATCACCTGGCTGCTGAATCAGTTCCAT
ATCACCAGGCTGAACAAAATCCAGACCATTCAGATAGGTGCCATACCATTCCACCATATCTTCAGGATAT
TTACCATTGAACAGCGGTTCTGCAAACCAACGATTGATAAAACCATCACGACGAATTGCTGCGGCAACAT
CTTCCGGACGTTCGCTTGCTGCATCAACATGTTCCATATTCAGGGTAATGCCAATTTTACCGGTCAGACC
TTTT
